>Addgene plasmid #169978 | pDONR221 CARD8 PAM L368G | addgene full sequence | sequence record 332710 | Addgene NGS Result
CCCGAAGGGAGAAAGGCGGACAGGTATCCGGTAAGCGGCAGGGTCGGAACAGGAGAGCGCACGAGGGAGC
TTCCAGGGGGAAACGCCTGGTATCTTTATAGTCCTGTCGGGTTTCGCCACCTCTGACTTGAGCGTCGATT
TTTGTGATGCTCGTCAGGGGGGCGGAGCCTATGGAAAAACGCCAGCAACGCGGCCTTTTTACGGTTCCTG
GCCTTTTGCTGGCCTTTTGCTGGCCTTTTGCTCACATGTTCTTTCCTGCGTTATCCCCTGATTCTGTGGA
TAACCGTATTACCGCCTTTGAGTGAGCTGATACCGCTCGCCGCAGCCGAACGACCGAGCGCAGCGAGTCA
GTGAGCGAGGAAGCGGAAGAGCGCCCAATACGCAAACCGCCTCTCCCCGCGCGTTGGCCGATTCATTAAT
GCAGCTGGCACGACAGGTTTCCCGACTGGAAAGCGGGCAGTGAGCGCAACGCAATTAATACGCGTACCGC
TAGCCAGGAAGAGTTTGTAGAAACGCAAAAAGGCCATCCGTCAGGATGGCCTTCTGCTTAGTTTGATGCC
TGGCAGTTTATGGCGGGCGTCCTGCCCGCCACCCTCCGGGCCGTTGCTTCACAACGTTCAAATCCGCTCC
CGGCGGATTTGTCCTACTCAGGAGAGCGTTCACCGACAAACAACAGATAAAACGAAAGGCCCAGTCTTCC
GACTGAGCCTTTCGTTTTATTTGATGCCTGGCAGTTCCCTACTCTCGCGTTAACGCTAGCATGGATGTTT
TCCCAGTCACGACGTTGTAAAACGACGGCCAGTCTTAAGCTCGGGCCCCAAATAATGATTTTATTTTGAC
TGATAGTGACCTGTTCGTTGCAACAAATTGATGAGCAATGCTTTTTTATAATGCCAACTTTGTACAAAAA
AGCAGGCTTCGCCATGGAAAAAAAGGAGTGTCCAGAAAAGAGTAGCAGCAGTGAGGAAGAGCTGCCGAGA
CGGGACAGTGGATCCAGTAGGAACATAGATGCATCCAAACTCATTAGACTACAAGGATCACGGAAACTGT
TGGTTGACAATAGCATACGGGAACTGCAATACACAAAAACTGGAATTTTTTTTCAGGCTGAGGCCTGTGT
GACAAATGATACGGTATACAGGGAGCTACCCTGTGTTTCTGAGACCCTTTGTGACATCTCACATTTTTTC
CAAGAAGATGATGAGACAGAGGCAGAGCCATTATTGTTCCGTGCTGTTCCTGAGTGTCAACTATCTGGGG
GGGACATTCCCAGTGTATCAGAAGAGCAGGAATCTTCAGAGGGACAAGATTCAGGAGACATTTGCTCAGA
AGAGAATCAAATAGTTTCCTCTTATGCTTCTAAAGTCTGTTTTGAGATCGAAGAAGATTATAAAAATCGT
CAGTTTCTGGGGCCTGAAGGAAATGTGGATGTTGAGTTGATTGATAAGAGCACAAACAGATACAGCGTTT
GGTTCCCCACTGCTGGCTGGTATCTGTGGTCAGCCACAGGCCTCGGCTTCCTGGTAAGGGATGAGGTCAC
AGTTACCATCGCCTTCGGCAGCTGGAGTCAGCACCTGGCCCTGGACCTGCAGCACCATGAACAGTGGCTG
GTGGGCGGCCCCTTGTTTGATGTCACTGCAGAGCCAGAGGAGGCTGTCGCCGAAATCCACCTCCCCCACT
TCATCTCCCTCCAAGCAGGTGAGGTGGACGTCTCCTGGTTTCTCGTTGCCCATTTTAAGAATGAAGGGAT
GGTCCTGGAGCATCCAGCCCGGGTGGAGCCTTTCTATGCTGTCCTGGAAAGCCCCAGCTTCTCTCTGATG
GGCATCCTGCTGCGGATCGCCAGTGGGACTCGCCTCTCCATCCCCATCACTTCCAACACATTGATCTATT
ATCACCCCCACCCCGAAGATATTAAGTTCCACTTGTACCTTGTCCCCAGCGACGCCTTGCTAACAAAGGC
GATAGATGATGAGGAAGATCGCTTCCATGGTGTGCGCCTGCAGACTTCGCCCCCAATGGAACCCGGGAAC
TTTGGTTCCAGTTATATTGTGTCTAATTCTGCTAACCTGAAAGTAATGCCCAAGGAGTTGAAATTGTCCT
ACAGGAGCCCTGGAGAAATTCAGCACTTCTCAAAATTCTATGCTGGGCAGATGAAGGAACCCATTCAACT
TGAGATTACTGAAAAAAGACATGGGACTTTGGTGTGGGATACTGAGGTGAAGCCAGTGGATCTCCAGCTT
GTAGCTGCATCAGCCCCTCCTCCTTTCTCAGGTGCAGCCTTTGTGAAGGAGAACCACCGGCAACTCCAAG
CCAGGATGGGGGACCTGAAAGGGGTGCTCGATGATCTCCAAGACAATGAGGTTCTTACTGAGAATGAGAA
GGAGCTGGTGGAGCAGGAAAAGACACGGCAGAGCAAGAATGAGGCCTTGCTGAGCATGGTGGAGAAGAAA
GGGGACCTGGCCCTGGACGTGCTCTTCAGAAGCATTAGTGAAAGGGACCCTTACCTCGTGTCCTATCTTA
GACAGCAGAATTTGGACCCAGCTTTCTTGTACAAAGTTGGCATTATAAGAAAGCATTGCTTATCAATTTG
TTGCAACGAACAGGTCACTATCAGTCAAAATAAAATCATTATTTGCCATCCAGCTGATATCCCCTATAGT
GAGTCGTATTACATGGTCATAGCTGTTTCCTGGCAGCTCTGGCCCGTGTCTCAAAATCTCTGATGTTACA
TTGCACAAGATAAAAATATATCATCATGAACAATAAAACTGTCTGCTTACATAAACAGTAATACAAGGGG
TGTTATGAGCCATATTCAACGGGAAACGTCGAGGCCGCGATTAAATTCCAACATGGATGCTGATTTATAT
GGGTATAAATGGGCTCGCGATAATGTCGGGCAATCAGGTGCGACAATCTATCGCTTGTATGGGAAGCCCG
ATGCGCCAGAGTTGTTTCTGAAACATGGCAAAGGTAGCGTTGCCAATGATGTTACAGATGAGATGGTCAG
ACTAAACTGGCTGACGGAATTTATGCCTCTTCCGACCATCAAGCATTTTATCCGTACTCCTGATGATGCA
TGGTTACTCACCACTGCGATCCCCGGAAAAACAGCATTCCAGGTATTAGAAGAATATCCTGATTCAGGTG
AAAATATTGTTGATGCGCTGGCAGTGTTCCTGCGCCGGTTGCATTCGATTCCTGTTTGTAATTGTCCTTT
TAACAGCGATCGCGTATTTCGTCTCGCTCAGGCGCAATCACGAATGAATAACGGTTTGGTTGATGCGAGT
GATTTTGATGACGAGCGTAATGGCTGGCCTGTTGAACAAGTCTGGAAAGAAATGCATAAACTTTTGCCAT
TCTCACCGGATTCAGTCGTCACTCATGGTGATTTCTCACTTGATAACCTTATTTTTGACGAGGGGAAATT
AATAGGTTGTATTGATGTTGGACGAGTCGGAATCGCAGACCGATACCAGGATCTTGCCATCCTATGGAAC
TGCCTCGGTGAGTTTTCTCCTTCATTACAGAAACGGCTTTTTCAAAAATATGGTATTGATAATCCTGATA
TGAATAAATTGCAGTTTCATTTGATGCTCGATGAGTTTTTCTAATCAGAATTGGTTAATTGGTTGTAACA
CTGGCAGAGCATTACGCTGACTTGACGGGACGGCGCAAGCTCATGACCAAAATCCCTTAACGTGAGTTAC
GCGTCGTTCCACTGAGCGTCAGACCCCGTAGAAAAGATCAAAGGATCTTCTTGAGATCCTTTTTTTCTGC
GCGTAATCTGCTGCTTGCAAACAAAAAAACCACCGCTACCAGCGGTGGTTTGTTTGCCGGATCAAGAGCT
ACCAACTCTTTTTCCGAAGGTAACTGGCTTCAGCAGAGCGCAGATACCAAATACTGTTCTTCTAGTGTAG
CCGTAGTTAGGCCACCACTTCAAGAACTCTGTAGCACCGCCTACATACCTCGCTCTGCTAATCCTGTTAC
CAGTGGCTGCTGCCAGTGGCGATAAGTCGTGTCTTACCGGGTTGGACTCAAGACGATAGTTACCGGATAA
GGCGCAGCGGTCGGGCTGAACGGGGGGTTCGTGCACACAGCCCAGCTTGGAGCGAACGACCTACACCGAA
CTGAGATACCTACAGCGTGAGCTATGAGAAAGCGCCACGCTT
Features (pLannotate 1.2.2; 11 found; start..end, strand, type, name):
    236..369     +  rep_origin     RSF ori (fragment): Plasmids containing the RSF 1030 origin of replication can be propagated in E. coli cells that contain additional plasmids with compatible origins.
    371..463     +  CDS            lacI (fragment): lac repressor; lacI; The lac repressor binds to the lac operator to inhibit transcription in E. coli. This inhibition can be relieved by adding lactose or isopropyl-β-D-thiogalactopyranoside (IPTG).
    518..545     -  terminator     rrnB T2 terminator: transcription terminator T2 from the E. coli rrnB gene
    677..720     +  terminator     rrnB T1 terminator: Escherichia coli rrnB; transcription terminator T1 from the E. coli rrnB gene
    767..803     -  CDS            lacZα (fragment): LacZα fragment of β-galactosidase; lacZ fragment
    819..918     +  protein_bind   attL1: mutant version of attL; recombination site for the Gateway® LR reaction LR Clonase™
    924..2534    +  CDS            CARD8: CARD8_HUMAN - Also known as DACAR From Homo sapiens (Human).
   2536..2635    -  protein_bind   attL2: mutant version of attL; recombination site for the Gateway® LR reaction LR Clonase™
   2653..2671    -  promoter       T7 promoter: promoter for bacteriophage T7 RNA polymerase
   2805..3614    +  CDS            KanR: aminoglycoside phosphotransferase; aph(3')-Ia; confers resistance to kanamycin in bacteria or G418 (Geneticin®) in eukaryotes
   3761..177     +  rep_origin     ori (across the origin): high-copy-number ColE1/pMB1/pBR322/pUC origin of replication
