[The description below was written by a language model from this plasmid's Addgene catalogue record and pLannotate feature annotations shown in this document.]
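Description:
pDONR221 CARD8 PAM L368G is a Gateway entry clone built on the pDONR221 backbone, carrying the human CARD8 coding sequence between attL1 and attL2 recombination sites. The sequenced plasmid is about 4.2 kb and is maintained in E. coli at high copy through a ColE1/pUC-type origin, with selection by a kanamycin resistance gene (aminoglycoside phosphotransferase). Upstream of the attL1 site sit the rrnB T1 and T2 transcription terminators, which insulate the insert from read-through transcription in bacteria. A T7 promoter lies just beyond attL2 on the opposite strand. The annotation also reports short fragments matching an RSF origin, lacI and lacZα; these are small partial hits in the backbone rather than functional elements. M13 forward and reverse primer sites are listed for sequencing across the insert.

The plasmid has no eukaryotic promoter, so it is not itself an expression vector. It serves as a shuttle: an LR recombination reaction transfers the CARD8 open reading frame from the attL-flanked position into any attR-containing destination vector, which then supplies the promoter, tags and host-specific elements. The CARD8 insert carries two kinds of change. L368G is described in the record as a "site III" mutation. The "PAM" designation refers to mutations in an sgRNA binding site, which would typically let the cDNA escape Cas9 cleavage when reintroduced into cells edited with that guide, although the record does not spell out this use. The associated publication concerns regulation of CARD8 inflammasome formation by dipeptidyl peptidase 9, which suggests the mutant was made to probe that interaction, but the record does not state the specific effect of L368G.
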