Addgene plasmid #169978: pDONR221 CARD8 PAM L368G
Purpose: pDONR221 for Gateway shuttling. Contains CARD8 with a site III mutation (L368G) with sgRNA binding site mutations
Depositing lab: Daniel Bachovchin. Depositing organization: Memorial Sloan-Kettering Cancer Center. Publication: Dipeptidyl peptidase 9 sets a threshold for CARD8 inflammasome formation by sequestering its active C-terminal fragment. Sharif H, Hollingsworth LR, Griswold AR, Hsiao JC, Wang Q, Bachovchin DA, Wu H. Immunity. 2021 Jul 13;54(7):1392-1404.e10. doi: 10.1016/j.immuni.2021.04.024. Epub 2021 May 20. PubMed 34019797.
Backbone
  Vector backbone: pDONR221
  Vector type: Gateway cloning vector
Growth in bacteria
  Bacterial resistance: Kanamycin, 50 μg/mL
  Growth temperature: 37°C
  Growth strain: DH5alpha
  Copy number: High Copy
Gene/Insert
  Gene/Insert name: CARD8
  Species: H. sapiens (human)
  Mutation: PAM, L368G
  Entrez Gene: CARD8 (a.k.a. CARDINAL, DACAR, DAKAR, NDPP, NDPP1, TUCAN)
  Cloning method: Gateway Cloning
  Sequencing primers: 5′ M13 F; 3′ M13 R
Terms and licenses: Academic/Nonprofit Terms; Industry Terms: Not Available to Industry
How to cite: pDONR221 CARD8 PAM L368G was a gift from Daniel Bachovchin (Addgene plasmid # 169978 ; http://n2t.net/addgene:169978 ; RRID:Addgene_169978)
