>Addgene plasmid #169978 | pDONR221 CARD8 PAM L368G | depositor partial sequence | sequence record 329303 | Insert sequence
ATGGAAAAAAAGGAGTGTCCAGAAAAGAGTAGCAGCAGTGAGGAAGAGCTGCCGAGACGGGACAGTGGAT
CCAGTAGGAACATAGATGCATCCAAACTCATTAGACTACAAGGATCACGGAAACTGTTGGTTGACAATAG
CATACGGGAACTGCAATACACAAAAACTGGAATTTTTTTTCAGGCTGAGGCCTGTGTGACAAATGATACG
GTATACAGGGAGCTACCCTGTGTTTCTGAGACCCTTTGTGACATCTCACATTTTTTCCAAGAAGATGATG
AGACAGAGGCAGAGCCATTATTGTTCCGTGCTGTTCCTGAGTGTCAACTATCTGGGGGGGACATTCCCAG
TGTATCAGAAGAGCAGGAATCTTCAGAGGGACAAGATTCAGGAGACATTTGCTCAGAAGAGAATCAAATA
GTTTCCTCTTATGCTTCTAAAGTCTGTTTTGAGATCGAAGAAGATTATAAAAATCGTCAGTTTCTGGGGC
CTGAAGGAAATGTGGATGTTGAGTTGATTGATAAGAGCACAAACAGATACAGCGTTTGGTTCCCCACTGC
TGGCTGGTATCTGTGGTCAGCCACAGGCCTCGGCTTCCTGGTAAGGGATGAGGTCACAGTTACCATCGCC
TTCGGCAGCTGGAGTCAGCACCTGGCCCTGGACCTGCAGCACCATGAACAGTGGCTGGTGGGCGGCCCCT
TGTTTGATGTCACTGCAGAGCCAGAGGAGGCTGTCGCCGAAATCCACCTCCCCCACTTCATCTCCCTCCA
AGCAGGTGAGGTGGACGTCTCCTGGTTTCTCGTTGCCCATTTTAAGAATGAAGGGATGGTCCTGGAGCAT
CCAGCCCGGGTGGAGCCTTTCTATGCTGTCCTGGAAAGCCCCAGCTTCTCTCTGATGGGCATCCTGCTGC
GGATCGCCAGTGGGACTCGCCTCTCCATCCCCATCACTTCCAACACATTGATCTATTATCACCCCCACCC
CGAAGATATTAAGTTCCACTTGTACCTTGTCCCCAGCGACGCCTTGCTAACAAAGGCGATAGATGATGAG
GAAGATCGCTTCCATGGTGTGCGCCTGCAGACTTCGCCCCCAATGGAACCCGGGAACTTTGGTTCCAGTT
ATATTGTGTCTAATTCTGCTAACCTGAAAGTAATGCCCAAGGAGTTGAAATTGTCCTACAGGAGCCCTGG
AGAAATTCAGCACTTCTCAAAATTCTATGCTGGGCAGATGAAGGAACCCATTCAACTTGAGATTACTGAA
AAAAGACATGGGACTTTGGTGTGGGATACTGAGGTGAAGCCAGTGGATCTCCAGCTTGTAGCTGCATCAG
CCCCTCCTCCTTTCTCAGGTGCAGCCTTTGTGAAGGAGAACCACCGGCAACTCCAAGCCAGGATGGGGGA
CCTGAAAGGGGTGCTCGATGATCTCCAAGACAATGAGGTTCTTACTGAGAATGAGAAGGAGCTGGTGGAG
CAGGAAAAGACACGGCAGAGCAAGAATGAGGCCTTGCTGAGCATGGTGGAGAAGAAAGGGGACCTGGCCC
TGGACGTGCTCTTCAGAAGCATTAGTGAAAGGGACCCTTACCTCGTGTCCTATCTTAGACAGCAGAATTT
G
